Addgene plasmid #219848: pDRF1 mScarlet3-T2A-mTurquoise2
Purpose: equimolar expression of mScarlet3 and mTurquoise2 in budding yeast
Depositing lab: Bas Teusink. Depositing organization: Vrije Universiteit Amsterdam. Publication: Side-by-Side Systematic Characterization of Novel FPs in Budding Yeast. Botman D, de Groot DH, Wehrens M, van Rossum K, Yska S, van der Kieft B, Albert V, Minghetti N, Goedhart J, Teusink B. ACS Synth Biol. 2026 Apr 1. doi: 10.1021/acssynbio.5c00676. PubMed 41919951.
Backbone
  Vector backbone: pDRF1
  Vector type: Yeast Expression
Growth in bacteria
  Bacterial resistance: Ampicillin, 100 μg/mL
  Growth temperature: 37°C
  Growth strain: DH5alpha
  Copy number: High Copy
Gene/Insert
  Gene/Insert name: mScarlet3-T2A-mTurquoise2
  Species: Synthetic
  Cloning method: Restriction Enzyme; 5′ cloning site Unknown (unknown if destroyed)
Terms and licenses: Academic/Nonprofit Terms; Industry Terms
How to cite: pDRF1 mScarlet3-T2A-mTurquoise2 was a gift from Bas Teusink (Addgene plasmid # 219848 ; http://n2t.net/addgene:219848 ; RRID:Addgene_219848)
