[The description below was written by a language model from this plasmid's Addgene catalogue record and pLannotate feature annotations shown in this document.]
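Description:
pDRF1 mScarlet3-T2A-mTurquoise2 is an episomal yeast expression plasmid of about 8.4 kb, built on the pDRF1 backbone and designed as an E. coli/Saccharomyces cerevisiae shuttle vector. In bacteria it replicates from a high-copy ColE1/pUC-type origin and is selected through the AmpR β-lactamase gene. An f1 origin and remnants of a pBluescript-style lac promoter/lacZα region are also present as backbone leftovers. In yeast it is maintained by the 2μ origin, which gives multicopy episomal propagation, and is selected by the URA3 marker with its own promoter. URA3 complements uracil auxotrophy and can be counterselected with 5-FOA.

The payload is a synthetic single open reading frame encoding the red fluorescent protein mScarlet3, a T2A peptide and the cyan fluorescent protein mTurquoise2. The automated annotation labels the first coding region as a fragment of an mScarlet-I derivative, presumably the closest match in its database to mScarlet3. The T2A element is not annotated but would fit the gap between the two fluorescent protein features. The cassette is flanked by attB1 and attB2 Gateway recombination sites and is followed by the ADH1 terminator. The driving yeast promoter is not named in the record; the region upstream of attB1 is only tagged with fragments of yeast genomic sequences. Because T2A causes ribosomal skipping during translation, the two proteins are produced separately from one transcript in a fixed one-to-one ratio. According to the record, the plasmid is used for equimolar expression of the two fluorophores in budding yeast. It comes from a study that systematically compared fluorescent proteins side by side in that host.
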