Features (pLannotate 1.2.2; 26 found; start..end, strand, type, name):
      3..257     -  CDS            BRP1 (fragment): BRP1_YEAST - Protein predicted: Swiss-Prot protein existence level 4. From Saccharomyces cerevisiae (strain ATCC 204508 / S288c) (Baker's yeast).
    359..375     -  promoter       ARG4 promoter (fragment): S. cerevisiae ARG4
    480..563     +  CDS            YG007_YEAST: Protein predicted: Swiss-Prot protein existence level 4. From Saccharomyces cerevisiae (strain ATCC 204508 / S288c) (Baker's yeast).
    800..824     +  protein_bind   attB1: mutant version of attB; recombination site for the Gateway® BP reaction BP Clonase™
    831..1501    +  CDS            mScarlet-2I (fragment): mScarlet-I derivative in which the N- and C-termini have been modified to reduce cytotoxicity (Valbuena et al., 2020) preserves the original mammalian codon optimization
   1599..2318    +  CDS            mTurquoise2: enhanced monomeric variant of CFP (Goedhart et al., 2012) mammalian codon-optimized
   2328..2352    -  protein_bind   attB2: mutant version of attB; recombination site for the Gateway® BP reaction BP Clonase™
   2380..2406    +  misc_feature   MCS (fragment): pBluescript multiple cloning site
   2415..2433    -  promoter       T7 promoter: promoter for bacteriophage T7 RNA polymerase
   2434..2577    +  CDS            ADH1 (fragment): ADH1_YEAST - Also known as ADC1. Experimental evidence at protein level: Swiss-Prot protein existence level 1. This isozyme preferentially catalyzes the conversion of primary unbranched alcohols to their corresponding aldehydes. Also shows activity toward secondary alcohols. From Saccharomyces cerevisiae (strain ATCC 204508 / S288c) (Baker's yeast).
   2581..2768    +  terminator     ADH1 terminator: S. cerevisiae ADH1; transcription terminator for the S. cerevisiae alcohol dehydrogenase 1 (ADH1) gene
   2776..2933    +  CDS            lacZα (fragment): LacZα fragment of β-galactosidase; lacZ fragment
   2939..2990    -  misc_feature   bom (fragment): basis of mobility region from pBR322
   2995..3078    +  CDS            RAF1 (fragment): RAF_YEAST - Experimental evidence at transcript level: Swiss-Prot protein existence level 2. Antagonizes transcriptional repression of recombinase FLP by REP1-REP2. May play a role in plasmid partitioning. From Saccharomyces cerevisiae (strain ATCC 204508 / S288c) (Baker's yeast).
   3232..4578    -  rep_origin     2μ ori: yeast 2μ plasmid origin of replication
   4583..4599    -  promoter       tet promoter (fragment): E. coli promoter for tetracycline efflux protein gene
   4689..5492    -  CDS            URA3: orotidine-5'-phosphate decarboxylase, required for uracil biosynthesis; S. cerevisiae URA3; yeast auxotrophic marker, counterselectable with 5-fluoroorotic acid (5-FOA)
   5493..5708    -  promoter       URA3 promoter: S. cerevisiae URA3
   5819..5923    +  promoter       AmpR promoter: bla
   5924..6784    +  CDS            AmpR: β-lactamase; bla; confers resistance to ampicillin, carbenicillin, and related antibiotics
   6955..7543    +  rep_origin     ori: high-copy-number ColE1/pMB1/pBR322/pUC origin of replication
   7726..7818    +  CDS            lacI (fragment): lac repressor; lacI; The lac repressor binds to the lac operator to inhibit transcription in E. coli. This inhibition can be relieved by adding lactose or isopropyl-β-D-thiogalactopyranoside (IPTG).
   7831..7852    +  protein_bind   CAP binding site: CAP binding activates transcription in the presence of cAMP. E. coli catabolite activator protein
   7867..7897    +  promoter       lac promoter: promoter for the E. coli lac operon
   7905..7921    +  protein_bind   lac operator: The lac repressor binds to the lac operator to inhibit transcription in E. coli. This inhibition can be relieved by adding lactose or isopropyl-β-D-thiogalactopyranoside (IPTG). lac repressor encoded by lacI
   8002..8430    -  rep_origin     f1 ori (sequence partly withheld): f1 bacteriophage origin of replication; arrow indicates direction of (+) strand synthesis
>Addgene plasmid #219848 | pDRF1 mScarlet3-T2A-mTurquoise2 | addgene full sequence | sequence record 437578 | Addgene NGS Result
CAAGCTTCCTGAAACGGAGAAACATAAACAGGCATTGCTGGGATCACCCATACATCACTCTGTTTTGCCT
GACCTTTTCCGGTAATTTGAAAACAAACCCGGTCTCGAAGCGGAGATCCGGCGATAATTACCGCAGAAAT
AAACCCATACACGAGACGTAGAACCAGCCGCACATGGCCGGAGAAACTCCTGCGAGAATTTCGTAAACTC
GCGCGCATTGCATCTGTATTTCCTAATGCGGCACTTCCAGGCCTCGATCGAGACCGTTTATCCATTGCTT
TTTTGTTGTCTTTTTCCCTCGTTCACAGAAAGTCTGAAGAAGCTATAGTAGAACTATGAGCTTTTTTTGT
TTCTGTTTTCCTTTTTTTTTTTTTTACCTCTGTGGAAATTGTTACTCTCACACTCTTTAGTTCGTTTGTT
TGTTTTGTTTATTCCAATTATGACCGGTGACGAAACGTGGTCGATGGTGGGTACCGCTTATGCTCCCCTC
CATTAGTTTCGATTATATAAAAAGGCCAAATATTGTATTATTTTCAAATGTCCTATCATTATCGTCTAAC
ATCTAATTTCTCTTAAATTTTTTCTCTTTCTTTCCTATAACACCAATAGTGAAAATCTTTTTTTCTTCTA
TATCTACAAAAACTTTTTTTTTCTATCAACCTCGTTGATAAATTTTTTCTTTAACAATCGTTAATAATTA
ATTAATTGGAAAATAACCATTTTTTCTCTCTTTTATACACACATTCAAAAGAAAGAAAAAAAATATACCC
CAGCCTCGACTAGTGAATTCGCGGCCATCACAAGTTTGTACAAAAAAGCAGGCTGCTAGCATGGATAGCA
CCGAGGCAGTGATCAAGGAGTTCATGCGGTTCAAGGTGCACATGGAGGGCTCCATGAACGGCCACGAGTT
CGAGATCGAGGGCGAGGGCGAGGGCCGCCCCTACGAGGGCACCCAGACCGCCAAGCTGAGGGTGACCAAG
GGTGGCCCCCTGCCCTTCTCCTGGGACATCCTGTCCCCTCAGTTCATGTACGGCTCCAGGGCCTTCACGA
AGCACCCCGCCGACATCCCCGACTACTGGAAGCAGTCCTTCCCCGAGGGCTTCAAGTGGGAGCGCGTGAT
GAACTTCGAGGACGGCGGCGCCGTGTCCGTGGCCCAGGACACCTCCCTGGAGGACGGCACCCTGATCTAC
AAGGTGAAGCTCCGCGGCACCAACTTCCCTCCTGACGGCCCCGTAATGCAGAAGAAGACAATGGGCTGGG
AAGCATCCACCGAGCGGTTGTACCCCGAGGACGTCGTGCTGAAGGGCGACATTAAGATGGCCCTGCGCCT
GAAGGACGGCGGCCGCTACCTGGCGGACTTCAAGACCACCTACAGGGCCAAGAAGCCCGTGCAGATGCCC
GGCGCCTTCAACATCGACCGCAAGTTGGACATCACATCCCACAACGAGGACTACACCGTGGTGGAACAGT
ACGAACGCTCCGTGGCCCGCCACTCCACCGGCGGCTCCGGTGGCTCCTCCGGAGAGGGCAGAGGAAGTCT
TCTAACATGCGGTGACGTGGAGGAGAATCCCGGCCCTGGGGATCCACCGGTCGCCACCATGGTGAGCAAG
GGCGAGGAGCTGTTCACCGGGGTGGTGCCCATCCTGGTCGAGCTGGACGGCGACGTAAACGGCCACAAGT
TCAGCGTGTCCGGCGAGGGCGAGGGCGATGCCACCTACGGCAAGCTGACCCTGAAGTTCATCTGCACCAC
CGGCAAGCTGCCCGTGCCCTGGCCCACCCTCGTGACCACCCTGTCCTGGGGCGTGCAGTGCTTCGCCCGC
TACCCCGACCACATGAAGCAGCACGACTTCTTCAAGTCCGCCATGCCCGAAGGCTACGTCCAGGAGCGCA
CCATCTTCTTCAAGGACGACGGCAACTACAAGACCCGCGCCGAGGTGAAGTTCGAGGGCGACACCCTGGT
GAACCGCATCGAGCTGAAGGGCATCGACTTCAAGGAGGACGGCAACATCCTGGGGCACAAGCTGGAGTAC
AACTACTTTAGCGACAACGTCTATATCACCGCCGACAAGCAGAAGAACGGCATCAAGGCCAACTTCAAGA
TCCGCCACAACATCGAGGACGGCGGCGTGCAGCTCGCCGACCACTACCAGCAGAACACCCCCATCGGCGA
CGGCCCCGTGCTGCTGCCCGACAACCACTACCTGAGCACCCAGTCCAAGCTGAGCAAAGACCCCAACGAG
AAGCGCGATCACATGGTCCTGCTGGAGTTCGTGACCGCCGCCGGGATCACTCTCGGCATGGACGAGCTGT
ACAAGTAAAGCGGCCGCACCCAGCTTTCTTGTACAAAGTGGTGTAGTTAATTCATGATGGCCGCTGCAGG
TCGACCTCGAGGGGGGGCCCGGTACCCAATTCGCCCTATAGTGAGTCGTATTACGCGCGGATCCAGCTTT
GGACTTCTTCGCCAGAGGTTTGGTCAAGTCTCCAATCAAGGTTGTCGGCTTGTCTACCTTGCCAGAAATT
TACGAAAAGATGGAAAAGGGTCAAATCGTTGGTAGATACGTTGTTGACACTTCTAAATAAGCGAATTTCT
TATGATTTATGATTTTTATTATTAAATAAGTTATAAAAAAAATAAGTGTATACAAATTTTAAAGTGACTC
TTAGGTTTTAAAACGAAAATTCTTATTCTTGAGTAACTCTTTCCTGTAGGTCAGGTTGCTTTCTCAGGTA
TAGCATGAGGTCGCTCTTATTGACCACACCTCTACCGGCATGCCAATTCACTGGCCGTCGTTTTACAACG
TCGTGACTGGGAAAACCCTGGCGTTACCCAACTTAATCGCCTTGCAGCACATCCCCCTTTCGCCAGCTGG
CGTAATAGCGAAGAGGCCCGCACCGATCGCCCTTCCCAACAGTTGCGCAGCCTGAATGGCGAATGGCGCC
TGATGCGGTATTTTCTCCTTACGCATCTGTGCGGTATTTCACACCGCATAATCGGATCGTACTTGTTACC
CATCATTGAATTTTGAACATCCGAACCTGGGAGTTTTCCCTGAAACAGATAGTATATTTGAACCTGTATA
ATAATATATAGTCTAGCGCTTTACGGAAGACAATGTATGTATTTCGGTTCCTGGAGAAACTATTGCATCT
ATTGCATAGGTAATCTTGCACGTCGCATCCCCGGTTCATTTTCTGCGTTTCCATCTTGCACTTCAATAGC
ATATCTTTGTTAACGAAGCATCTGTGCTTCATTTTGTAGAACAAAAATGCAACGCGAGAGCGCTAATTTT
TCAAACAAAGAATCTGAGCTGCATTTTTACAGAACAGAAATGCAACGCGAAAGCGCTATTTTACCAACGA
AGAATCTGTGCTTCATTTTTGTAAAACAAAAATGCAACGCGAGAGCGCTAATTTTTCAAACAAAGAATCT
GAGCTGCATTTTTACAGAACAGAAATGCAACGCGAGAGCGCTATTTTACCAACAAAGAATCTATACTTCT
TTTTTGTTCTACAAAAATGCATCCCGAGAGCGCTATTTTTCTAACAAAGCATCTTAGATTACTTTTTTTC
TCCTTTGTGCGCTCTATAATGCAGTCTCTTGATAACTTTTTGCACTGTAGGTCCGTTAAGGTTAGAAGAA
GGCTACTTTGGTGTCTATTTTCTCTTCCATAAAAAAAGCCTGACTCCACTTCCCGCGTTTACTGATTACT
AGCGAAGCTGCGGGTGCATTTTTTCAAGATAAAGGCATCCCCGATTATATTCTATACCGATGTGGATTGC
GCATACTTTGTGAACAGAAAGTGATAGCGTTGATGATTCTTCATTGGTCAGAAAATTATGAACGGTTTCT
TCTATTTTGTCTCTATATACTACGTATAGGAAATGTTTACATTTTCGTATTGTTTTCGATTCACTCTATG
AATAGTTCTTACTACAATTTTTTTGTCTAAAGAGTAATACTAGAGATAAACATAAAAAATGTAGAGGTCG
AGTTTAGATGCAAGTTCAAGGAGCGAAAGGTGGATGGGTAGGTTATATAGGGATATAGCACAGAGATATA
TAGCAAAGAGATACTTTTGAGCAATGTTTGTGGAAGCGGTATTCGCAATATTTTAGTAGCTCGTTACAGT
CCGGTGCGTTTTTGGTTTTTTGAAAGTGCGTCTTCAGAGCGCTTTTGGTTTTCAAAAGCGCTCTGAAGTT
CCTATACTTTCTAGCTAGAGAATAGGAACTTCGGAATAGGAACTTCAAAGCGTTTCCGAAAACGAGCGCT
TCCGAAAATGCAACGCGAGCTGCGCACATACAGCTCACTGTTCACGTCGCACCTATATCTGCGTGTTGCC
TGTATATATATATACATGAGAAGAACGGCATAGTGCGTGTTTATGCTTAAATGCGTACTTATATGCGTCT
ATTTATGTAGGATGAAAGGTAGTCTAGTACCTCCTGTGATATTATCCCATTCCATGCGGGGTATCGTATG
CTTCCTTCAGCACTACCCTTTAGCTGTTCTATATGCTGCCACTCCTCAATTGGATTAGTCTCATCCTTCA
ATGCTATCATTTCCTTTGATATTGGATCGATCCGATGATAAGCTGTCAAACATGAGAATTGGGTAATAAC
TGATATAATTAAATTGAAGCTCTAATTTGTGAGTTTAGTATACATGCATTTACTTATAATACAGTTTTTT
AGTTTTGCTGGCCGCATCTTCTCAAATATGCTTCCCAGCCTGCTTTTCTGTAACGTTCACCCTCTACCTT
AGCATCCCTTCCCTTTGCAAATAGTCCTCTTCCAACAATAATAATGTCAGATCCTGTAGAGACCACATCA
TCCACGGTTCTATACTGTTGACCCAATGCGTCTCCCTTGTCATCTAAACCCACACCGGGTGTCATAATCA
ACCAATCGTAACCTTCATCTCTTCCACCCATGTCTCTTTGAGCAATAAAGCCGATAACAAAATCTTTGTC
GCTCTTCGCAATGTCAACAGTACCCTTAGTATATTCTCCAGTAGATAGGGAGCCCTTGCATGACAATTCT
GCTAACATCAAAAGGCCTCTAGGTTCCTTTGTTACTTCTTCTGCCGCCTGCTTCAAACCGCTAACAATAC
CTGGGCCCACCACACCGTGTGCATTCGTAATGTCTGCCCATTCTGCTATTCTGTATACACCCGCAGAGTA
CTGCAATTTGACTGTATTACCAATGTCAGCAAATTTTCTGTCTTCGAAGAGTAAAAAATTGTACTTGGCG
GATAATGCCTTTAGCGGCTTAACTGTGCCCTCCATGGAAAAATCAGTCAAGATATCCACATGTGTTTTTA
GTAAACAAATTTTGGGACCTAATGCTTCAACTAACTCCAGTAATTCCTTGGTGGTACGAACATCCAATGA
AGCACACAAGTTTGTTTGCTTTTCGTGCATGATATTAAATAGCTTGGCAGCAACAGGACTAGGATGAGTA
GCAGCACGTTCCTTATATGTAGCTTTCGACATGATTTATCTTCGTTTCCTGCATGTTTTTGTTCTGTGCA
GTTGGGTTAAGAATACTGGGCAATTTCATGTTTCTTCAACACTACATATGCGTATATATACCAATCTAAG
TCTGTGCTCCTTCCTTCGTTCTTCCTTCTGTTCGGAGATTACCGAATCAAAAAAATTTCAAGGAAACCGA
AATCAAAAAAAAGAATAAAAAAAAAATGATGAATTGAAAAGCTAATTCTTGAAGACGAAAGGGCCTCGTG
ATACGCCTATTTTTATAGGTTAATGTCATGATAATAATGGTTTCTTAGACGTCAGGTGGCACTTTTCGGG
GAAATGTGCGCGGAACCCCTATTTGTTTATTTTTCTAAATACATTCAAATATGTATCCGCTCATGAGACA
ATAACCCTGATAAATGCTTCAATAATATTGAAAAAGGAAGAGTATGAGTATTCAACATTTCCGTGTCGCC
CTTATTCCCTTTTTTGCGGCATTTTGCCTTCCTGTTTTTGCTCACCCAGAAACGCTGGTGAAAGTAAAAG
ATGCTGAAGATCAGTTGGGTGCACGAGTGGGTTACATCGAACTGGATCTCAACAGCGGTAAGATCCTTGA
GAGTTTTCGCCCCGAAGAACGTTTTCCAATGATGAGCACTTTTAAAGTTCTGCTATGTGGCGCGGTATTA
TCCCGTATTGACGCCGGGCAAGAGCAACTCGGTCGCCGCATACACTATTCTCAGAATGACTTGGTTGAGT
ACTCACCAGTCACAGAAAAGCATCTTACGGATGGCATGACAGTAAGAGAATTATGCAGTGCTGCCATAAC
CATGAGTGATAACACTGCGGCCAACTTACTTCTGACAACGATCGGAGGACCGAAGGAGCTAACCGCTTTT
TTGCACAACATGGGGGATCATGTAACTCGCCTTGATCGTTGGGAACCGGAGCTGAATGAAGCCATACCAA
ACGACGAGCGTGACACCACGATGCCTGTAGCAATGGCAACAACGTTGCGCAAACTATTAACTGGCGAACT
ACTTACTCTAGCTTCCCGGCAACAATTAATAGACTGGATGGAGGCGGATAAAGTTGCAGGACCACTTCTG
CGCTCGGCCCTTCCGGCTGGCTGGTTTATTGCTGATAAATCTGGAGCCGGTGAGCGTGGGTCTCGCGGTA
TCATTGCAGCACTGGGGCCAGATGGTAAGCCCTCCCGTATCGTAGTTATCTACACGACGGGGAGTCAGGC
AACTATGGATGAACGAAATAGACAGATCGCTGAGATAGGTGCCTCACTGATTAAGCATTGGTAACTGTCA
GACCAAGTTTACTCATATATACTTTAGATTGATTTAAAACTTCATTTTTAATTTAAAAGGATCTAGGTGA
AGATCCTTTTTGATAATCTCATGACCAAAATCCCTTAACGTGAGTTTTCGTTCCACTGAGCGTCAGACCC
CGTAGAAAAGATCAAAGGATCTTCTTGAGATCCTTTTTTTCTGCGCGTAATCTGCTGCTTGCAAACAAAA
AAACCACCGCTACCAGCGGTGGTTTGTTTGCCGGATCAAGAGCTACCAACTCTTTTTCCGAAGGTAACTG
GCTTCAGCAGAGCGCAGATACCAAATACTGTTCTTCTAGTGTAGCCGTAGTTAGGCCACCACTTCAAGAA
CTCTGTAGCACCGCCTACATACCTCGCTCTGCTAATCCTGTTACCAGTGGCTGCTGCCAGTGGCGATAAG
TCGTGTCTTACCGGGTTGGACTCAAGACGATAGTTACCGGATAAGGCGCAGCGGTCGGGCTGAACGGGGG
GTTCGTGCACACAGCCCAGCTTGGAGCGAACGACCTACACCGAACTGAGATACCTACAGCGTGAGCTATG
AGAAAGCGCCACGCTTCCCGAAGGGAGAAAGGCGGACAGGTATCCGGTAAGCGGCAGGGTCGGAACAGGA
GAGCGCACGAGGGAGCTTCCAGGGGGAAACGCCTGGTATCTTTATAGTCCTGTCGGGTTTCGCCACCTCT
GACTTGAGCGTCGATTTTTGTGATGCTCGTCAGGGGGGCGGAGCCTATGGAAAAACGCCAGCAACGCGGC
CTTTTTACGGTTCCTGGCCTTTTGCTGGCCTTTTGCTCACATGTTCTTTCCTGCGTTATCCCCTGATTCT
GTGGATAACCGTATTACCGCCTTTGAGTGAGCTGATACCGCTCGCCGCAGCCGAACGACCGAGCGCAGCG
AGTCAGTGAGCGAGGAAGCGGAAGAGCGCCCAATACGCAAACCGCCTCTCCCCGCGCGTTGGCCGATTCA
TTAATGCAGCTGGCACGACAGGTTTCCCGACTGGAAAGCGGGCAGTGAGCGCAACGCAATTAATGTGAGT
TAGCTCACTCATTAGGCACCCCAGGCTTTACACTTTATGCTTCCGGCTCGTATGTTGTGTGGAATTGTGA
GCGGATAACAATTTCACACAGGAAACAGCTATGACCATGATTACGCCAAGCTTACCGCATCAGGAAATTG
TAAGCGTTAATATTTTGTTAAAATTCGCGTTAAATTTTTGTTAAATCAGCTCATTTTTTAACCAATAGGC
CGAAATCGGCAAAATCCCTTATAAATCAAAAGAATAGACCGAGATAGGGT
[37 nt withheld, positions 8101-8137]
AAAGAACGTGGACTCCAACGTCAAAGG
[49 nt withheld, positions 8165-8213]
T
[91 nt withheld, positions 8215-8305]
G
[124 nt withheld, positions 8307-8430]
CCATTCGC
